>Addgene plasmid #114611 | pTWIN1-His6-Ssp-Htt2-90-15Q-P90C | addgene full sequence | sequence record 222644 | Addgene NGS Result
AGGACGCCCGCCATAAACTGCCAGGAATTAATTCCCCAGGCATCAAATAAAACGAAAGGCTCAGTCGAAA
GACTGGGCCTTTCGTTTTATCTGTTGTTTGTCGGTGAACGCTCTCCTGAGTAGGACAAATCCGCCGGGAG
CGGATTTGAACGTTGCGAAGCAACGGCCCGGAGGGTGGCGGGCAGGACGCCCGCCATAAACTGCCAGGAA
TTGGGGATCGGAATTAATTCCCGGTTTAAACCGGGGATCTCGATCCCGCGAAATTAATACGACTCACTAT
AGGGGAATTGTGAGCGGATAACAATTCCCCTCTAGAAATAATTTTGTTTAACTTTAAGAAGGAGATATAC
ATATGCATCATCATCATCACCATAGCGGTGCAATTAGCGGTGATAGCCTGATTAGCCTGGCAAGCACCGG
TAAACGTGTTAGCATTAAAGATCTGCTGGATGAGAAAGATTTTGAGATTTGGGCCATTAACGAGCAGACC
ATGAAACTGGAAAGCGCAAAAGTTAGCCGTGTTTTTTGCACCGGTAAAAAACTGGTGTATATCCTGAAAA
CCCGTCTGGGTCGTACCATTAAAGCAACCGCAAATCATCGTTTTCTGACCATTGATGGTTGGAAACGTCT
GGATGAACTGAGCCTGAAAGAACATATTGCACTGCCTCGTAAACTGGAAAGTAGCAGCCTGCAACTGAGT
CCGGAAATTGAAAAACTGAGCCAGAGCGATATCTATTGGGATAGCATTGTTAGCATTACCGAAACCGGTG
TTGAAGAAGTTTTTGATCTGACCGTTCCGGGTCCGCACAATTTTGTTGCAAATGATATTATTGTGCACAA
CGCCACCCTGGAAAAACTGATGAAAGCATTTGAAAGCCTGAAAAGCTTTCAGCAGCAGCAACAACAGCAG
CAACAGCAACAACAACAACAGCAGCCTCCGCCTCCGCCTCCTCCACCACCTCCTCCACAGCTGCCTCAGC
CTCCACCGCAGGCACAGCCTCTGCTGCCACAGCCTCAGCCACCTCCACCGCCACCGCCTCCACCTCCGGG
TCCAGCAGTTGCAGAAGAACCGCTGCATCGTTGCTAACTGCAGGAAGGGGGAACCGCTGCATCGTTGCTA
ACTGCAGGAAGGGGAACCGCTGCATCGTTGCTAACTGCAGGAAGGGGATCCGGCTGCTAACAAAGCCCGA
AAGGAAGCTGAGTTGGCTGCTGCCACCGCTGAGCAATAACTAGCATAACCCCTTGGGGCCTCTAAACGGG
TCTTGAGGGGTTTTTTGCTGAAAGGAGGAACTATATCCGGATAACTACGTCAGGTGGCACTTTTCGGGGA
AATGTGCGCGGAACCCCTATTTGTTTATTTTTCTAAATACATTCAAATATGTATCCGCTCATGAGACAAT
AACCCTGATAAATGCTTCAATAATATTGAAAAAGGAAGAGTATGAGTATTCAACATTTCCGTGTCGCCCT
TATTCCCTTTTTTGCGGCATTTTGCCTTCCTGTTTTTGCTCACCCAGAAACGCTGGTGAAAGTAAAAGAT
GCTGAAGATCAGTTGGGTGCACGAGTGGGTTACATCGAACTGGATCTCAACAGCGGTAAGATCCTTGAGA
GTTTTCGCCCCGAAGAACGTTTCCCAATGATGAGCACTTTTAAAGTTCTGCTATGTGGCGCGGTATTATC
CCGTGTTGACGCCGGGCAAGAGCAACTCGGTCGCCGCATACACTATTCTCAGAATGACTTGGTTGAGTAC
TCACCAGTCACAGAAAAGCATCTTACGGATGGCATGACAGTAAGAGAATTATGCAGTGCTGCCATAACCA
TGAGTGATAACACTGCGGCCAACTTACTTCTGACAACGATCGGAGGACCGAAGGAGCTAACCGCTTTTTT
GCACAACATGGGGGATCATGTAACTCGCCTTGATCGTTGGGAACCGGAGCTGAATGAAGCCATACCAAAC
GACGAGCGTGACACCACGATGCCTGTAGCAATGGCAACAACGTTGCGCAAACTATTAACTGGCGAACTAC
TTACTCTAGCTTCCCGGCAACAATTAATAGACTGGATGGAGGCGGATAAAGTTGCAGGACCACTTCTGCG
CTCGGCCCTTCCGGCTGGCTGGTTTATTGCTGATAAATCTGGAGCCGGTGAGCGTGGGTCTCGCGGTATC
ATTGCAGCACTGGGGCCAGATGGTAAGCCCTCCCGTATCGTAGTTATCTACACGACGGGGAGTCAGGCAA
CTATGGATGAACGAAATAGACAGATCGCTGAGATAGGTGCCTCACTGATTAAGCATTGGTAACTGTCAGA
CCAAGTTTACTCATATATACTTTAGATTGATT
[38 nt withheld, positions 2343-2380]
A
[37 nt withheld, positions 2382-2418]
ATTTTGTTAAAATTCGCGTTAAATTTTTGTTAAATCAGCTCATTTTTTAACCAATAGGCCGAAATCGGCA
AAATCCCTTATAAATCAAAAGAATAGCCCGAGATAGGGT
[37 nt withheld, positions 2528-2564]
AAAGAACGTGGACTCCAACGTCAAAGG
[141 nt withheld, positions 2592-2732]
G
[125 nt withheld, positions 2734-2858]
AAAGGATCTAGGTGAAGATCCTTTTTGATAATCTCATGACCAAAATCCCTTAACGTGAGTTTTCGTTCCA
CTGAGCGTCAGACCCCGTAGAAAAGATCAAAGGATCTTCTTGAGATCCTTTTTTTCTGCGCGTAATCTGC
TGCTTGCAAACAAAAAAACCACCGCTACCAGCGGTGGTTTGTTTGCCGGATCAAGAGCTACCAACTCTTT
TTCCGAAGGTAACTGGCTTCAGCAGAGCGCAGATACCAAATACTGTCCTTCTAGTGTAGCCGTAGTTAGG
CCACCACTTCAAGAACTCTGTAGCACCGCCTACATACCTCGCTCTGCTAATCCTGTTACCAGTGGCTGCT
GCCAGTGGCGATAAGTCGTGTCTTACCGGGTTGGACTCAAGACGATAGTTACCGGATAAGGCGCAGCGGT
CGGGCTGAACGGGGGGTTCGTGCACACAGCCCAGCTTGGAGCGAACGACCTACACCGAACTGAGATACCT
ACAGCGTGAGCTATGAGAAAGCGCCACGCTTCCCGAAGGGAGAAAGGCGGACAGGTATCCGGTAAGCGGC
AGGGTCGGAACAGGAGAGCGCACGAGGGAGCTTCCAGGGGGAAACGCCTGGTATCTTTATAGTCCTGTCG
GGTTTCGCCACCTCTGACTTGAGCGTCGATTTTTGTGATGCTCGTCAGGGGGGCGGAGCCTATGGAAAAA
CGCCAGCAACGCGGCCTTTTTACGGTTCCTGGCCTTTTGCTGGCCTTTTGCTCACATGTTCTTTCCTGCG
TTATCCCCTGATTCTGTGGATAACCGTATTACCGCCTTTGAGTGAGCTGATACCGCTCGCCGCAGCCGAA
CGACCGAGCGCAGCGAGTCAGTGAGCGAGGAAGCTATGGTGCACTCTCAGTACAATCTGCTCTGATGCCG
CATAGTTAAGCCAGTATACACTCCGCTATCGCTACGTGACTGGGTCATGGCTGCGCCCCGACACCCGCCA
ACACCCGCTGACGCGCCCTGACGGGCTTGTCTGCTCCCGGCATCCGCTTACAGACAAGCTGTGACCGTCT
CCGGGAGCTGCATGTGTCAGAGGTTTTCACCGTCATCACCGAAACGCGCGAGGCAGCTGCGGTAAAGCTC
ATCAGCGTGGTCGTGCAGCGATTCACAGATGTCTGCCTGTTCATCCGCGTCCAGCTCGTTGAGTTTCTCC
AGAAGCGTTAATGTCTGGCTTCTGATAAAGCGGGCCATGTTAAGGGCGGTTTTTTCCTGTTTGGTCACTG
ATGCCTCCGTGTAAGGGGGATTTCTGTTCATGGGGGTAATGATACCGATGAAACGAGAGAGGATGCTCAC
GATACGGGTTACTGATGATGAACATGCCCGGTTACTGGAACGTTGTGAGGGTAAACAACTGGCGGTATGG
ATGCGGCGGGACCAGAGAAAAATCACTCAGGGTCAATGCCAGCCGAACGCCAGCAAGACGTAGCCCAGCG
CGTCGGCCGCCATGCCGGCGATAATGGCCTGCTTCTCGCCGAAACGTTTGGTGGCGGGACCAGTGACGAA
GGCTTGAGCGAGGGCGTGCAAGATTCCGAATACCGCAAGCGACAGGCCGATCATCGTCGCGCTCCAGCGA
AAGCGGTCCTCGCCGAAAATGACCCAGAGCGCTGCCGGCACCTGTCCTACGAGTTGCATGATAAAGAAGA
CAGTCATAAGTGCGGCGACGATAGTCATGCCCCGCGCCCACCGGAAGGAGCTGACTGGGTTGAAGGCTCT
CAAGGGCATCGGTCGAGATCCCGGTGCCTAATGAGTGAGCTAACTTACATTAATTGCGTTGCGCTCACTG
CCCGCTTTCCAGTCGGGAAACCTGTCGTGCCAGCTGCATTAATGAATCGGCCAACGCGCGGGGAGAGGCG
GTTTGCGTATTGGGCGCCAGGGTGGTTTTTCTTTTCACCAGTGAGACGGGCAACAGCTGATTGCCCTTCA
CCGCCTGGCCCTGAGAGAGTTGCAGCAAGCGGTCCACGCTGGTTTGCCCCAGCAGGCGAAAATCCTGTTT
GATGGTGGTTAACGGCGGGATATAACATGAGCTGTCTTCGGTATCGTCGTATCCCACTACCGAGATATCC
GCACCAACGCGCAGCCCGGACTCGGTAATGGCGCGCATTGCGCCCAGCGCCATCTGATCGTTGGCAACCA
GCATCGCAGTGGGAACGATGCCCTCATTCAGCATTTGCATGGTTTGTTGAAAACCGGACATGGCACTCCA
GTCGCCTTCCCGTTCCGCTATCGGCTGAATTTGATTGCGAGTGAGATATTTATGCCAGCCAGCCAGACGC
AGACGCGCCGAGACAGAACTTAATGGGCCCGCTAACAGCGCGATTTGCTGGTGACCCAATGCGACCAGAT
GCTCCACGCCCAGTCGCGTACCGTCTTCATGGGAGAAAATAATACTGTTGATGGGTGTCTGGTCAGAGAC
ATCAAGAAATAACGCCGGAACATTAGTGCAGGCAGCTTCCACAGCAATGGCATCCTGGTCATCCAGCGGA
TAGTTAATGATCAGCCCACTGACGCGTTGCGCGAGAAGATTGTGCACCGCCGCTTTACAGGCTTCGACGC
CGCTTCGTTCTACCATCGACACCACCACGCTGGCACCCAGTTGATCGGCGCGAGATTTAATCGCCGCGAC
AATTTGCGACGGCGCGTGCAGGGCCAGACTGGAGGTGGCAACGCCAATCAGCAACGACTGTTTGCCCGCC
AGTTGTTGTGCCACGCGGTTGGGAATGTAATTCAGCTCCGCCATCGCCGCTTCCACTTTTTCCCGCGTTT
TCGCAGAAACGTGGCTGGCCTGGTTCACCACGCGGGAAACGGTCTGATAAGAGACACCGGCATACTCTGC
GACATCGTATAACGTTACTGGTTTCACATTCACCACCCTGAATTGACTCTCTTCCGGGCGCTATCATGCC
ATACCGCGAAAGGTTTTGCGCCATTCGATGGTGTCCGGGATCTCGACGCTCTCCCTTATGCGACTCCTGC
ATTAGGAAGCAGCCCAGTAGTAGGTTGAGGCCGTTGAGCACCGCCGCCGCAAGGAATGGTGCATGCCGGC
ATGCCGCCCTTTCGTCTTCAAGAATTAATTCCCAATTCCCCAGGCATCAAATAAAACGAAAGGCTCAGTC
GAAAGACTGGGCCTTTCGTTTTATCTGTTGTTTGTCGGTGAACGCTCTCCTGAGTAGGACAAATCCGCCG
GGAGCGGATTTGAACGTTGCGAAGCAACGGCCCGGAGGGTGGCGGGC
Features (pLannotate 1.2.2; 21 found; start..end, strand, type, name):
     44..130     +  terminator     rrnB T1 terminator: Escherichia coli rrnB; transcription terminator T1 from the E. coli rrnB gene
    265..283     +  promoter       T7 promoter: promoter for bacteriophage T7 RNA polymerase
    284..308     +  protein_bind   lac operator: The lac repressor binds to the lac operator to inhibit transcription in E. coli. This inhibition can be relieved by adding lactose or isopropyl-β-D-thiogalactopyranoside (IPTG). lac repressor encoded by lacI
    323..345     +  RBS            RBS: efficient ribosome binding site from bacteriophage T7 gene 10 (Olins and Rangwala, 1989)
    374..721     +  CDS            dnaB (fragment): DNAB_MYCTU - Experimental evidence at protein level: Swiss-Prot protein existence level 1. The intein is an endonuclease. From Mycobacterium tuberculosis (strain ATCC 25618 / H37Rv).
    707..856     +  CDS            dnaB (fragment): DNAB_MYCTU - Experimental evidence at protein level: Swiss-Prot protein existence level 1. The intein is an endonuclease. From Mycobacterium tuberculosis (strain ATCC 25618 / H37Rv).
   1173..1222    +  CDS            SET1 (fragment): solubility-enhancement tag derived from T7 phage gene 10B
   1230..1277    +  terminator     T7 terminator: transcription terminator for bacteriophage T7 RNA polymerase
   1337..1441    +  promoter       AmpR promoter: bla
   1442..2302    +  CDS            AmpR: β-lactamase; bla; confers resistance to ampicillin, carbenicillin, and related antibiotics
   2344..2857    -  rep_origin     M13 ori (sequence partly withheld): M13 bacteriophage origin of replication; arrow indicates direction of (+) strand synthesis
   2968..3556    +  rep_origin     ori: high-copy-number ColE1/pMB1/pBR322/pUC origin of replication
   3733..3823    -  misc_feature   bom (fragment): basis of mobility region from pBR322
   3925..4116    -  CDS            rop: Rop protein, which maintains plasmids at low copy number; rop
   4157..4267    +  CDS            mbeC (fragment): MBEC_ECOLX - Experimental evidence at protein level: Swiss-Prot protein existence level 1. Required for efficient mobilization of ColE1 plasmid and is thus essential to promote the specific transfer of the plasmid during conjugation. Probably functions by inducing DNA bending, helping the MbeA relaxase to melt the DNA around the nic site and cleave the phosphodiester bond. Binds specifically double-stranded DNA (dsDNA) containing the ColE1 oriT but does not recognize the inverted repeat (IR). From Escherichia coli.
   4302..4624    -  CDS            TcR (fragment): tetracycline efflux protein; tet; confers resistance to tetracycline
   4639..4660    -  protein_bind   CAP binding site: CAP binding activates transcription in the presence of cAMP. E. coli catabolite activator protein
   4673..5755    -  CDS            lacI: lac repressor; lacI; The lac repressor binds to the lac operator to inhibit transcription in E. coli. This inhibition can be relieved by adding lactose or isopropyl-β-D-thiogalactopyranoside (IPTG).
   5756..5833    -  promoter       lacI promoter: lacI
   5841..5934    -  CDS            TcR (fragment): tetracycline efflux protein; tet; confers resistance to tetracycline
   5986..6072    +  terminator     rrnB T1 terminator: Escherichia coli rrnB; transcription terminator T1 from the E. coli rrnB gene
