[The description below was written by a language model from this plasmid's Addgene catalogue record and pLannotate feature annotations shown in this document.]
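Description:
pTWIN1-His6-Ssp-Htt2-90-15Q-P90C is a bacterial expression plasmid built on the NEB pTWIN1 intein-fusion backbone, designed to produce a fragment of human huntingtin (HTT) exon 1 spanning residues 2–90 in E. coli. It is maintained through a ColE1/pMB1-type origin accompanied by the rop gene, consistent with the low copy number in the record. Selection is with ampicillin via β-lactamase. An M13 phage origin, a bom fragment and remnants of a tetracycline-resistance gene are also annotated as backbone carry-over.

Expression is driven by a T7 promoter followed by a lac operator and the T7 gene 10 ribosome binding site, with a plasmid-borne lacI cassette providing repression. Transcription is therefore IPTG-inducible in hosts that supply T7 RNA polymerase, and it ends at a T7 terminator. The reading frame begins with a His6 tag and the Ssp DnaB intein, fused N-terminally to the Htt fragment. The automated annotation labels the intein region as fragments of a mycobacterial DnaB homologue, and it does not annotate the Htt insert, which presumably lies in the unlabelled gap before the terminator. In the pTWIN system, the Ssp DnaB intein can be induced to cleave at its C-terminal junction, releasing the target protein without the tag after affinity capture.

The insert carries a P90C substitution, placing a cysteine at the C-terminal end, a change commonly used for site-specific labelling, although the record does not state its purpose. The name and purpose describe a 15-glutamine tract, whereas the mutation field lists 23 polyQ repeats, and the information given cannot resolve this discrepancy. The associated publication concerns structural comparison of monomeric huntingtin exon 1 across polyglutamine lengths.
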