Addgene plasmid #114611: pTWIN1-His6-Ssp-Htt2-90-15Q-P90C
Purpose: Bacterial expression of Htt fragment containing amino acids 2-90, with P90C cysteine mutation and a 15 polyQ repeat
Depositing lab: Hilal Lashuel. Depositing organization: Swiss Federal Institute of Technology (EPFL). Publication: Monomeric Huntingtin Exon 1 Has Similar Overall Structural Features for Wild-Type and Pathological Polyglutamine Lengths. Warner JB 4th, Ruff KM, Tan PS, Lemke EA, Pappu RV, Lashuel HA. J Am Chem Soc. 2017 Oct 18;139(41):14456-14469. doi: 10.1021/jacs.7b06659. Epub 2017 Oct 9. PubMed 28937758.
Backbone
  Vector backbone: pTWIN1
  Backbone manufacturer: NEB
  Vector type: Bacterial Expression
Growth in bacteria
  Bacterial resistance: Ampicillin, 100 μg/mL
  Growth temperature: 30°C
  Growth strain: NEB Stable
  Copy number: Low Copy
Gene/Insert
  Gene/Insert name: Huntingtin Exon1 fragment
  Species: H. sapiens (human)
  Mutation: P90C; 23 polyQ repeat
  Entrez Gene: HTT (a.k.a. HD, IT15, LOMARS)
  Tag / fusion protein: His6-Ssp DnaB intein (N terminal on backbone)
  Cloning method: Ligation Independent Cloning
  Sequencing primers: 5′ T7; 3′ T7-Term
Terms and licenses: Academic/Nonprofit Terms; Industry Terms: Not Available to Industry
How to cite: pTWIN1-His6-Ssp-Htt2-90-15Q-P90C was a gift from Hilal Lashuel (Addgene plasmid # 114611 ; http://n2t.net/addgene:114611 ; RRID:Addgene_114611)
